Addgene plasmid #183313: CROP_C9_Puro_PDGFRA
Purpose: All-in-One CRISPRko system with a guide RNA that targets PDGFRA gene
Depositing lab: Prashant Mali. Depositing organization: University of California, San Diego (UCSD). Publication: Integrated genome and tissue engineering enables screening of cancer vulnerabilities in physiologically relevant perfusable ex vivo cultures. Hu M, Lei XY, Larson JD, McAlonis M, Ford K, McDonald D, Mach K, Rusert JM, Wechsler-Reya RJ, Mali P. Biomaterials. 2022 Jan;280:121276. doi: 10.1016/j.biomaterials.2021.121276. Epub 2021 Dec 2. PubMed 34890975.
Backbone
  Vector backbone: CROPseq
  Vector type: Lentiviral
Growth in bacteria
  Bacterial resistance: Ampicillin, 100 μg/mL
  Growth temperature: 37°C
  Growth strain: NEB Stable
  Copy number: High Copy
Gene/Insert
  Gene/Insert name: PDGFRA
  gRNA/shRNA sequence: GTAACCTTACACAACAGTGA
  Species: Synthetic
  Cloning method: Gibson Cloning
Terms and licenses: Academic/Nonprofit Terms; Industry Terms: Not Available to Industry
How to cite: CROP_C9_Puro_PDGFRA was a gift from Prashant Mali (Addgene plasmid # 183313 ; http://n2t.net/addgene:183313 ; RRID:Addgene_183313)
