[The description below was written by a language model from this plasmid's Addgene catalogue record and pLannotate feature annotations shown in this document.]
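Description:
CROP_C9_Puro_PDGFRA is an all-in-one lentiviral CRISPR knockout plasmid built on the CROPseq backbone, carrying both Streptococcus pyogenes Cas9 and a single guide RNA directed against PDGFRA. It is propagated in E. coli through a high-copy ColE1/pUC-type origin with ampicillin selection (AmpR); an f1 origin, an SV40 origin and remnants of a lac/lacZα cloning region are also annotated in the bacterial backbone. The viral portion has a third-generation layout: an RSV promoter drives a truncated HIV-1 5' LTR, followed by the Ψ packaging signal with a gag fragment, the RRE for Rev-dependent export of the genomic RNA, and the cPPT/CTS.

Inside the provirus, an EF-1α core promoter drives Cas9, followed by a puromycin N-acetyltransferase coding sequence for selecting transduced mammalian cells. The gap between the two reading frames is not annotated, so the record does not state how they are linked. A WPRE downstream enhances transcript expression. The human U6 promoter, the guide and the gRNA scaffold lie after the WPRE, immediately upstream of the second truncated LTR annotation. This is consistent with the CROPseq arrangement, in which the guide cassette sits within the 3' LTR, is duplicated into the 5' LTR during reverse transcription, and is also included in the polyadenylated Pol II transcript so that guide identity can be read by RNA sequencing. An SV40 poly(A) signal follows the LTR.

The construct is intended for disrupting PDGFRA in transduced cells. The associated publication concerns screening of cancer vulnerabilities in perfusable ex vivo cultures.
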