Features (pLannotate 1.2.2; 30 found; start..end, strand, type, name):
      6..24      +  promoter       T3 promoter: promoter for bacteriophage T3 RNA polymerase
     52..278     +  promoter       RSV promoter: Rous sarcoma virus enhancer/promoter
    279..459     +  LTR            5' LTR (truncated): truncated 5' long terminal repeat (LTR) from HIV-1
    506..631     +  misc_feature   HIV-1 Ψ: packaging signal of human immunodeficiency virus type 1
    615..978     +  CDS            HIV-1 gag (fragment): gag protein from human immunodeficiency virus 1; gag
   1124..1357    +  misc_feature   RRE: The Rev response element (RRE) of HIV-1 allows for Rev-dependent mRNA export from the nucleus to the cytoplasm.
   1767..1884    +  misc_feature   cPPT/CTS: central polypurine tract and central termination sequence of HIV-1
   1950..2016    +  CDS            small t antigen (fragment): SV40 (simian virus 40) small t antigen
   2030..2047    +  CDS            small t antigen (fragment): SV40 (simian virus 40) small t antigen
   2073..2284    +  promoter       EF-1α core promoter: core promoter for human elongation factor EF-1α
   2309..6412    +  CDS            Cas9: Cas9 (Csn1) endonuclease from the Streptococcus pyogenes Type II CRISPR/Cas system generates RNA-guided double strand breaks in DNA
   6551..7150    +  CDS            PuroR (fragment): puromycin N-acetyltransferase; pac from Streptomyces; confers resistance to puromycin
   7166..7754    +  misc_feature   WPRE: woodchuck hepatitis virus posttranscriptional regulatory element
   7750..7860    +  CDS            nef (fragment): NEF_HV1LA - Experimental evidence at protein level: Swiss-Prot protein existence level 1. Extracellular Nef protein targets CD4(+) T-lymphocytes for apoptosis by interacting with CXCR4 surface receptors. From Human immunodeficiency virus type 1 group M subtype B (isolate Lai) (HIV-1).
   7880..7906    +  CDS            Rev (fragment): human immunodeficiency virus 1 (HIV-1) Rev protein; rev; enhances nuclear export of unspliced and incompletely spliced viral mRNAs
   7910..8150    +  promoter       U6 promoter: RNA polymerase III promoter for human U6 snRNA
   8180..8255    +  misc_RNA       gRNA scaffold: guide RNA scaffold for the Streptococcus pyogenes CRISPR/Cas9 system
   8308..8488    +  LTR            5' LTR (truncated): truncated 5' long terminal repeat (LTR) from HIV-1
   8566..8687    +  polyA_signal   SV40 poly(A) signal: SV40 polyadenylation signal
   8727..8862    +  rep_origin     SV40 ori: SV40 origin of replication
   8883..8901    -  promoter       T7 promoter: promoter for bacteriophage T7 RNA polymerase
   8909..9064    +  CDS            lacZα (fragment): LacZα fragment of β-galactosidase; lacZ fragment
   9069..9497    +  rep_origin     f1 ori (sequence partly withheld): f1 bacteriophage origin of replication; arrow indicates direction of (+) strand synthesis
   9550..9654    +  promoter       AmpR promoter: bla
   9655..10515   +  CDS            AmpR: β-lactamase; bla; confers resistance to ampicillin, carbenicillin, and related antibiotics
  10686..11274   +  rep_origin     ori: high-copy-number ColE1/pMB1/pBR322/pUC origin of replication
  11457..11549   +  CDS            lacI (fragment): lac repressor; lacI; The lac repressor binds to the lac operator to inhibit transcription in E. coli. This inhibition can be relieved by adding lactose or isopropyl-β-D-thiogalactopyranoside (IPTG).
  11562..11583   +  protein_bind   CAP binding site: CAP binding activates transcription in the presence of cAMP. E. coli catabolite activator protein
  11598..11628   +  promoter       lac promoter: promoter for the E. coli lac operon
  11632..11654   +  protein_bind   lac operator (fragment): The lac repressor binds to the lac operator to inhibit transcription in E. coli. This inhibition can be relieved by adding lactose or isopropyl-β-D-thiogalactopyranoside (IPTG). lac repressor encoded by lacI
>Addgene plasmid #183313 | CROP_C9_Puro_PDGFRA | addgene full sequence | sequence record 362656 | Addgene NGS Result
CGCGCAATTAACCCTCACTAAAGGGAACAAAAGCTGGAGCTGCAAGCTTAATGTAGTCTTATGCAATACT
CTTGTAGTCTTGCAACATGGTAACGATGAGTTAGCAACATGCCTTACAAGGAGAGAAAAAGCACCGTGCA
TGCCGATTGGTGGAAGTAAGGTGGTACGATCGTGCCTTATTAGGAAGGCAACAGACGGGTCTGACATGGA
TTGGACGAACCACTGAATTGCCGCATTGCAGAGATATTGTATTTAAGTGCCTAGCTCGATACATAAACGG
GTCTCTCTGGTTAGACCAGATCTGAGCCTGGGAGCTCTCTGGCTAACTAGGGAACCCACTGCTTAAGCCT
CAATAAAGCTTGCCTTGAGTGCTTCAAGTAGTGTGTGCCCGTCTGTTGTGTGACTCTGGTAACTAGAGAT
CCCTCAGACCCTTTTAGTCAGTGTGGAAAATCTCTAGCAGTGGCGCCCGAACAGGGACTTGAAAGCGAAA
GGGAAACCAGAGGAGCTCTCTCGACGCAGGACTCGGCTTGCTGAAGCGCGCACGGCAAGAGGCGAGGGGC
GGCGACTGGTGAGTACGCCAAAAATTTTGACTAGCGGAGGCTAGAAGGAGAGAGATGGGTGCGAGAGCGT
CAGTATTAAGCGGGGGAGAATTAGATCGCGATGGGAAAAAATTCGGTTAAGGCCAGGGGGAAAGAAAAAA
TATAAATTAAAACATATAGTATGGGCAAGCAGGGAGCTAGAACGATTCGCAGTTAATCCTGGCCTGTTAG
AAACATCAGAAGGCTGTAGACAAATACTGGGACAGCTACAACCATCCCTTCAGACAGGATCAGAAGAACT
TAGATCATTATATAATACAGTAGCAACCCTCTATTGTGTGCATCAAAGGATAGAGATAAAAGACACCAAG
GAAGCTTTAGACAAGATAGAGGAAGAGCAAAACAAAAGTAAGACCACCGCACAGCAAGCGGCCGCTGATC
TTCAGACCTGGAGGAGGAGATATGAGGGACAATTGGAGAAGTGAATTATATAAATATAAAGTAGTAAAAA
TTGAACCATTAGGAGTAGCACCCACCAAGGCAAAGAGAAGAGTGGTGCAGAGAGAAAAAAGAGCAGTGGG
AATAGGAGCTTTGTTCCTTGGGTTCTTGGGAGCAGCAGGAAGCACTATGGGCGCAGCGTCAATGACGCTG
ACGGTACAGGCCAGACAATTATTGTCTGGTATAGTGCAGCAGCAGAACAATTTGCTGAGGGCTATTGAGG
CGCAACAGCATCTGTTGCAACTCACAGTCTGGGGCATCAAGCAGCTCCAGGCAAGAATCCTGGCTGTGGA
AAGATACCTAAAGGATCAACAGCTCCTGGGGATTTGGGGTTGCTCTGGAAAACTCATTTGCACCACTGCT
GTGCCTTGGAATGCTAGTTGGAGTAATAAATCTCTGGAACAGATTTGGAATCACACGACCTGGATGGAGT
GGGACAGAGAAATTAACAATTACACAAGCTTAATACACTCCTTAATTGAAGAATCGCAAAACCAGCAAGA
AAAGAATGAACAAGAATTATTGGAATTAGATAAATGGGCAAGTTTGTGGAATTGGTTTAACATAACAAAT
TGGCTGTGGTATATAAAATTATTCATAATGATAGTAGGAGGCTTGGTAGGTTTAAGAATAGTTTTTGCTG
TACTTTCTATAGTGAATAGAGTTAGGCAGGGATATTCACCATTATCGTTTCAGAATCTTGAGACAAATGG
CAGTATTCATCCACAATTTTAAAAGAAAAGGGGGGATTGGGGGGTACAGTGCAGGGGAAAGAATAGTAGA
CATAATAGCAACAGACATACAAACTAAAGAATTACAAAAACAAATTACAAAAATTCAAAATTTTCGGGTT
TATTACAGGGACAGCAGAGATCCACTTTGGCGCCGGCTCGAGGGGGCCCGGGTGCAAAGATGGATAAAGT
TTTAAACAGAGAGGAATCTTTGCAGCTAATGGACCTTCTAGGTCTTGAAAGGAGTGGGAATTGGCTCCGT
AGGTCTTGAAAGGAGTGGGAATTGGCTCCGGTGCCCGTCAGTGGGCAGAGCGCACATCGCCCACAGTCCC
CGAGAAGTTGGGGGGAGGGGTCGGCAATTGATCCGGTGCCTAGAGAAGGTGGCGCGGGGTAAACTGGGAA
AGTGATGTCGTGTACTGGCTCCGCCTTTTTCCCGAGGGTGGGGGAGAACCGTATATAAGTGCAGTAGTCG
CCGTGAACGTTCTTTTTCGCAACGGGTTTGCCGCCAGAACACAGGACCGGTTCTAGAGCGCTGCCACCAT
GGACAAGAAGTACAGCATCGGCCTGGACATCGGCACCAACTCTGTGGGCTGGGCCGTGATCACCGACGAG
TACAAGGTGCCCAGCAAGAAATTCAAGGTGCTGGGCAACACCGACCGGCACAGCATCAAGAAGAACCTGA
TCGGAGCCCTGCTGTTCGACAGCGGCGAAACAGCCGAGGCCACCCGGCTGAAGAGAACCGCCAGAAGAAG
ATACACCAGACGGAAGAACCGGATCTGCTATCTGCAAGAGATCTTCAGCAACGAGATGGCCAAGGTGGAC
GACAGCTTCTTCCACAGACTGGAAGAGTCCTTCCTGGTGGAAGAGGATAAGAAGCACGAGCGGCACCCCA
TCTTCGGCAACATCGTGGACGAGGTGGCCTACCACGAGAAGTACCCCACCATCTACCACCTGAGAAAGAA
ACTGGTGGACAGCACCGACAAGGCCGACCTGCGGCTGATCTATCTGGCCCTGGCCCACATGATCAAGTTC
CGGGGCCACTTCCTGATCGAGGGCGACCTGAACCCCGACAACAGCGACGTGGACAAGCTGTTCATCCAGC
TGGTGCAGACCTACAACCAGCTGTTCGAGGAAAACCCCATCAACGCCAGCGGCGTGGACGCCAAGGCCAT
CCTGTCTGCCAGACTGAGCAAGAGCAGACGGCTGGAAAATCTGATCGCCCAGCTGCCCGGCGAGAAGAAG
AATGGCCTGTTCGGAAACCTGATTGCCCTGAGCCTGGGCCTGACCCCCAACTTCAAGAGCAACTTCGACC
TGGCCGAGGATGCCAAACTGCAGCTGAGCAAGGACACCTACGACGACGACCTGGACAACCTGCTGGCCCA
GATCGGCGACCAGTACGCCGACCTGTTTCTGGCCGCCAAGAACCTGTCCGACGCCATCCTGCTGAGCGAC
ATCCTGAGAGTGAACACCGAGATCACCAAGGCCCCCCTGAGCGCCTCTATGATCAAGAGATACGACGAGC
ACCACCAGGACCTGACCCTGCTGAAAGCTCTCGTGCGGCAGCAGCTGCCTGAGAAGTACAAAGAGATTTT
CTTCGACCAGAGCAAGAACGGCTACGCCGGCTACATTGACGGCGGAGCCAGCCAGGAAGAGTTCTACAAG
TTCATCAAGCCCATCCTGGAAAAGATGGACGGCACCGAGGAACTGCTCGTGAAGCTGAACAGAGAGGACC
TGCTGCGGAAGCAGCGGACCTTCGACAACGGCAGCATCCCCCACCAGATCCACCTGGGAGAGCTGCACGC
CATTCTGCGGCGGCAGGAAGATTTTTACCCATTCCTGAAGGACAACCGGGAAAAGATCGAGAAGATCCTG
ACCTTCCGCATCCCCTACTACGTGGGCCCTCTGGCCAGGGGAAACAGCAGATTCGCCTGGATGACCAGAA
AGAGCGAGGAAACCATCACCCCCTGGAACTTCGAGGAAGTGGTGGACAAGGGCGCTTCCGCCCAGAGCTT
CATCGAGCGGATGACCAACTTCGATAAGAACCTGCCCAACGAGAAGGTGCTGCCCAAGCACAGCCTGCTG
TACGAGTACTTCACCGTGTATAACGAGCTGACCAAAGTGAAATACGTGACCGAGGGAATGAGAAAGCCCG
CCTTCCTGAGCGGCGAGCAGAAAAAGGCCATCGTGGACCTGCTGTTCAAGACCAACCGGAAAGTGACCGT
GAAGCAGCTGAAAGAGGACTACTTCAAGAAAATCGAGTGCTTCGACTCCGTGGAAATCTCCGGCGTGGAA
GATCGGTTCAACGCCTCCCTGGGCACATACCACGATCTGCTGAAAATTATCAAGGACAAGGACTTCCTGG
ACAATGAGGAAAACGAGGACATTCTGGAAGATATCGTGCTGACCCTGACACTGTTTGAGGACAGAGAGAT
GATCGAGGAACGGCTGAAAACCTATGCCCACCTGTTCGACGACAAAGTGATGAAGCAGCTGAAGCGGCGG
AGATACACCGGCTGGGGCAGGCTGAGCCGGAAGCTGATCAACGGCATCCGGGACAAGCAGTCCGGCAAGA
CAATCCTGGATTTCCTGAAGTCCGACGGCTTCGCCAACAGAAACTTCATGCAGCTGATCCACGACGACAG
CCTGACCTTTAAAGAGGACATCCAGAAAGCCCAGGTGTCCGGCCAGGGCGATAGCCTGCACGAGCACATT
GCCAATCTGGCCGGCAGCCCCGCCATTAAGAAGGGCATCCTGCAGACAGTGAAGGTGGTGGACGAGCTCG
TGAAAGTGATGGGCCGGCACAAGCCCGAGAACATCGTGATCGAAATGGCCAGAGAGAACCAGACCACCCA
GAAGGGACAGAAGAACAGCCGCGAGAGAATGAAGCGGATCGAAGAGGGCATCAAAGAGCTGGGCAGCCAG
ATCCTGAAAGAACACCCCGTGGAAAACACCCAGCTGCAGAACGAGAAGCTGTACCTGTACTACCTGCAGA
ATGGGCGGGATATGTACGTGGACCAGGAACTGGACATCAACCGGCTGTCCGACTACGATGTGGACCATAT
CGTGCCTCAGAGCTTTCTGAAGGACGACTCCATCGACAACAAGGTGCTGACCAGAAGCGACAAGAACCGG
GGCAAGAGCGACAACGTGCCCTCCGAAGAGGTCGTGAAGAAGATGAAGAACTACTGGCGGCAGCTGCTGA
ACGCCAAGCTGATTACCCAGAGAAAGTTCGACAATCTGACCAAGGCCGAGAGAGGCGGCCTGAGCGAACT
GGATAAGGCCGGCTTCATCAAGAGACAGCTGGTGGAAACCCGGCAGATCACAAAGCACGTGGCACAGATC
CTGGACTCCCGGATGAACACTAAGTACGACGAGAATGACAAGCTGATCCGGGAAGTGAAAGTGATCACCC
TGAAGTCCAAGCTGGTGTCCGATTTCCGGAAGGATTTCCAGTTTTACAAAGTGCGCGAGATCAACAACTA
CCACCACGCCCACGACGCCTACCTGAACGCCGTCGTGGGAACCGCCCTGATCAAAAAGTACCCTAAGCTG
GAAAGCGAGTTCGTGTACGGCGACTACAAGGTGTACGACGTGCGGAAGATGATCGCCAAGAGCGAGCAGG
AAATCGGCAAGGCTACCGCCAAGTACTTCTTCTACAGCAACATCATGAACTTTTTCAAGACCGAGATTAC
CCTGGCCAACGGCGAGATCCGGAAGCGGCCTCTGATCGAGACAAACGGCGAAACCGGGGAGATCGTGTGG
GATAAGGGCCGGGATTTTGCCACCGTGCGGAAAGTGCTGAGCATGCCCCAAGTGAATATCGTGAAAAAGA
CCGAGGTGCAGACAGGCGGCTTCAGCAAAGAGTCTATCCTGCCCAAGAGGAACAGCGATAAGCTGATCGC
CAGAAAGAAGGACTGGGACCCTAAGAAGTACGGCGGCTTCGACAGCCCCACCGTGGCCTATTCTGTGCTG
GTGGTGGCCAAAGTGGAAAAGGGCAAGTCCAAGAAACTGAAGAGTGTGAAAGAGCTGCTGGGGATCACCA
TCATGGAAAGAAGCAGCTTCGAGAAGAATCCCATCGACTTTCTGGAAGCCAAGGGCTACAAAGAAGTGAA
AAAGGACCTGATCATCAAGCTGCCTAAGTACTCCCTGTTCGAGCTGGAAAACGGCCGGAAGAGAATGCTG
GCCTCTGCCGGCGAACTGCAGAAGGGAAACGAACTGGCCCTGCCCTCCAAATATGTGAACTTCCTGTACC
TGGCCAGCCACTATGAGAAGCTGAAGGGCTCCCCCGAGGATAATGAGCAGAAACAGCTGTTTGTGGAACA
GCACAAGCACTACCTGGACGAGATCATCGAGCAGATCAGCGAGTTCTCCAAGAGAGTGATCCTGGCCGAC
GCTAATCTGGACAAAGTGCTGTCCGCCTACAACAAGCACCGGGATAAGCCCATCAGAGAGCAGGCCGAGA
ATATCATCCACCTGTTTACCCTGACCAATCTGGGAGCCCCTGCCGCCTTCAAGTACTTTGACACCACCAT
CGACCGGAAGAGGTACACCAGCACCAAAGAGGTGCTGGACGCCACCCTGATCCACCAGAGCATCACCGGC
CTGTACGAGACACGGATCGACCTGTCTCAGCTGGGAGGCGACAAGCGACCTGCCGCCACAAAGAAGGCTG
GACAGGCTAAGAAGAAGAAAGATTACAAAGACGATGACGATAAGGGATCCGGCGCAACAAACTTCTCTCT
GCTGAAACAAGCCGGAGATGTCGAAGAGAATCCTGGACCGATGACCGAGTACAAGCCCACGGTGCGCCTC
GCCACCCGCGACGACGTCCCCAGGGCCGTACGCACCCTCGCCGCCGCGTTCGCCGACTACCCCGCCACGC
GCCACACCGTCGATCCGGACCGCCACATCGAGCGGGTCACCGAGCTGCAAGAACTCTTCCTCACGCGCGT
CGGGCTCGACATCGGCAAGGTGTGGGTCGCGGACGACGGCGCCGCCGTGGCGGTCTGGACCACGCCGGAG
AGCGTCGAAGCGGGGGCGGTGTTCGCCGAGATCGGCCCGCGCATGGCCGAGTTGAGCGGTTCCCGGCTGG
CCGCGCAGCAACAGATGGAAGGCCTCCTGGCGCCGCACCGGCCCAAGGAGCCCGCGTGGTTCCTGGCCAC
CGTCGGAGTCTCGCCCGACCACCAGGGCAAGGGTCTGGGCAGCGCCGTCGTGCTCCCCGGAGTGGAGGCG
GCCGAGCGCGCCGGGGTGCCCGCCTTCCTGGAGACCTCCGCGCCCCGCAACCTCCCCTTCTACGAGCGGC
TCGGCTTCACCGTCACCGCCGACGTCGAGGTGCCCGAAGGACCGCGCACCTGGTGCATGACCCGCAAGCC
CGGTGCCTGAACGCGTTAAGTCGACAATCAACCTCTGGATTACAAAATTTGTGAAAGATTGACTGGTATT
CTTAACTATGTTGCTCCTTTTACGCTATGTGGATACGCTGCTTTAATGCCTTTGTATCATGCTATTGCTT
CCCGTATGGCTTTCATTTTCTCCTCCTTGTATAAATCCTGGTTGCTGTCTCTTTATGAGGAGTTGTGGCC
CGTTGTCAGGCAACGTGGCGTGGTGTGCACTGTGTTTGCTGACGCAACCCCCACTGGTTGGGGCATTGCC
ACCACCTGTCAGCTCCTTTCCGGGACTTTCGCTTTCCCCCTCCCTATTGCCACGGCGGAACTCATCGCCG
CCTGCCTTGCCCGCTGCTGGACAGGGGCTCGGCTGTTGGGCACTGACAATTCCGTGGTGTTGTCGGGGAA
ATCATCGTCCTTTCCTTGGCTGCTCGCCTGTGTTGCCACCTGGATTCTGCGCGGGACGTCCTTCTGCTAC
GTCCCTTCGGCCCTCAATCCAGCGGACCTTCCTTCCCGCGGCCTGCTGCCGGCTCTGCGGCCTCTTCCGC
GTCTTCGCCTTCGCCCTCAGACGAGTCGGATCTCCCTTTGGGCCGCCTCCCCGCGTCGACTTTAAGACCA
ATGACTTACAAGGCAGCTGTAGATCTTAGCCACTTTTTAAAAGAAAAGGGGGGACTGGAAGGGCTAATTC
ACTCCCAACGAAGACAAGATTTCACCATTATCGTTTCAGACCCACCTCCCAACCCCGAGGGGACCCAGAG
AGGGCCTATTTCCCATGATTCCTTCATATTTGCATATACGATACAAGGCTGTTAGAGAGATAATTAGAAT
TAATTTGACTGTAAACACAAAGATATTAGTACAAAATACGTGACGTAGAAAGTAATAATTTCTTGGGTAG
TTTGCAGTTTTAAAATTATGTTTTAAAATGGACTATCATATGCTTACCGTAACTTGAAAGTATTTCGATT
TCTTGGCTTTATATATCTTGTGGAAAGGACGAAACACCGGTAACCTTACACAACAGTGAGTTTTAGAGCT
AGAAATAGCAAGTTAAAATAAGGCTAGTCCGTTATCAACTTGAAAAAGTGGCACCGAGTCGGTGCTTTTT
TAAGCTTGGCGTAACTAGATCTTGAGACACTGCTTTTTGCTTGTACTGGGTCTCTCTGGTTAGACCAGAT
CTGAGCCTGGGAGCTCTCTGGCTAACTAGGGAACCCACTGCTTAAGCCTCAATAAAGCTTGCCTTGAGTG
CTTCAAGTAGTGTGTGCCCGTCTGTTGTGTGACTCTGGTAACTAGAGATCCCTCAGACCCTTTTAGTCAG
TGTGGAAAATCTCTAGCAGTACGTATAGTAGTTCATGTCATCTTATTATTCAGTATTTATAACTTGCAAA
GAAATGAATATCAGAGAGTGAGAGGAACTTGTTTATTGCAGCTTATAATGGTTACAAATAAAGCAATAGC
ATCACAAATTTCACAAATAAAGCATTTTTTTCACTGCATTCTAGTTGTGGTTTGTCCAAACTCATCAATG
TATCTTATCATGTCTGGCTCTAGCTATCCCGCCCCTAACTCCGCCCATCCCGCCCCTAACTCCGCCCAGT
TCCGCCCATTCTCCGCCCCATGGCTGACTAATTTTTTTTATTTATGCAGAGGCCGAGGCCGCCTCGGCCT
CTGAGCTATTCCAGAAGTAGTGAGGAGGCTTTTTTGGAGGCCTAGGGACGTACCCAATTCGCCCTATAGT
GAGTCGTATTACGCGCGCTCACTGGCCGTCGTTTTACAACGTCGTGACTGGGAAAACCCTGGCGTTACCC
AACTTAATCGCCTTGCAGCACATCCCCCTTTCGCCAGCTGGCGTAATAGCGAAGAGGCCCGCACCGATCG
CCCTTCCCAACAGTTGCGCAGCCTGAATGGCGAATGGG
[124 nt withheld, positions 9069-9192]
C
[91 nt withheld, positions 9194-9284]
A
[49 nt withheld, positions 9286-9334]
CCTTTGACGTTGGAGTCCACGTTCTTT
[37 nt withheld, positions 9362-9398]
ACCCTATCTCGGTCTATTCTTTTGATTTATAAGGGATTTTGCCGATTTCGGCCTATTGGTTAAAAAATGA
GCTGATTTAACAAAAATTTAACGCGAATTTTAACAAAATATTAACGCTTACAATTTAGGTGGCACTTTTC
GGGGAAATGTGCGCGGAACCCCTATTTGTTTATTTTTCTAAATACATTCAAATATGTATCCGCTCATGAG
ACAATAACCCTGATAAATGCTTCAATAATATTGAAAAAGGAAGAGTATGAGTATTCAACATTTCCGTGTC
GCCCTTATTCCCTTTTTTGCGGCATTTTGCCTTCCTGTTTTTGCTCACCCAGAAACGCTGGTGAAAGTAA
AAGATGCTGAAGATCAGTTGGGTGCACGAGTGGGTTACATCGAACTGGATCTCAACAGCGGTAAGATCCT
TGAGAGTTTTCGCCCCGAAGAACGTTTTCCAATGATGAGCACTTTTAAAGTTCTGCTATGTGGCGCGGTA
TTATCCCGTATTGACGCCGGGCAAGAGCAACTCGGTCGCCGCATACACTATTCTCAGAATGACTTGGTTG
AGTACTCACCAGTCACAGAAAAGCATCTTACGGATGGCATGACAGTAAGAGAATTATGCAGTGCTGCCAT
AACCATGAGTGATAACACTGCGGCCAACTTACTTCTGACAACGATCGGAGGACCGAAGGAGCTAACCGCT
TTTTTGCACAACATGGGGGATCATGTAACTCGCCTTGATCGTTGGGAACCGGAGCTGAATGAAGCCATAC
CAAACGACGAGCGTGACACCACGATGCCTGTAGCAATGGCAACAACGTTGCGCAAACTATTAACTGGCGA
ACTACTTACTCTAGCTTCCCGGCAACAATTAATAGACTGGATGGAGGCGGATAAAGTTGCAGGACCACTT
CTGCGCTCGGCCCTTCCGGCTGGCTGGTTTATTGCTGATAAATCTGGAGCCGGTGAGCGTGGGTCTCGCG
GTATCATTGCAGCACTGGGGCCAGATGGTAAGCCCTCCCGTATCGTAGTTATCTACACGACGGGGAGTCA
GGCAACTATGGATGAACGAAATAGACAGATCGCTGAGATAGGTGCCTCACTGATTAAGCATTGGTAACTG
TCAGACCAAGTTTACTCATATATACTTTAGATTGATTTAAAACTTCATTTTTAATTTAAAAGGATCTAGG
TGAAGATCCTTTTTGATAATCTCATGACCAAAATCCCTTAACGTGAGTTTTCGTTCCACTGAGCGTCAGA
CCCCGTAGAAAAGATCAAAGGATCTTCTTGAGATCCTTTTTTTCTGCGCGTAATCTGCTGCTTGCAAACA
AAAAAACCACCGCTACCAGCGGTGGTTTGTTTGCCGGATCAAGAGCTACCAACTCTTTTTCCGAAGGTAA
CTGGCTTCAGCAGAGCGCAGATACCAAATACTGTTCTTCTAGTGTAGCCGTAGTTAGGCCACCACTTCAA
GAACTCTGTAGCACCGCCTACATACCTCGCTCTGCTAATCCTGTTACCAGTGGCTGCTGCCAGTGGCGAT
AAGTCGTGTCTTACCGGGTTGGACTCAAGACGATAGTTACCGGATAAGGCGCAGCGGTCGGGCTGAACGG
GGGGTTCGTGCACACAGCCCAGCTTGGAGCGAACGACCTACACCGAACTGAGATACCTACAGCGTGAGCT
ATGAGAAAGCGCCACGCTTCCCGAAGGGAGAAAGGCGGACAGGTATCCGGTAAGCGGCAGGGTCGGAACA
GGAGAGCGCACGAGGGAGCTTCCAGGGGGAAACGCCTGGTATCTTTATAGTCCTGTCGGGTTTCGCCACC
TCTGACTTGAGCGTCGATTTTTGTGATGCTCGTCAGGGGGGCGGAGCCTATGGAAAAACGCCAGCAACGC
GGCCTTTTTACGGTTCCTGGCCTTTTGCTGGCCTTTTGCTCACATGTTCTTTCCTGCGTTATCCCCTGAT
TCTGTGGATAACCGTATTACCGCCTTTGAGTGAGCTGATACCGCTCGCCGCAGCCGAACGACCGAGCGCA
GCGAGTCAGTGAGCGAGGAAGCGGAAGAGCGCCCAATACGCAAACCGCCTCTCCCCGCGCGTTGGCCGAT
TCATTAATGCAGCTGGCACGACAGGTTTCCCGACTGGAAAGCGGGCAGTGAGCGCAACGCAATTAATGTG
AGTTAGCTCACTCATTAGGCACCCCAGGCTTTACACTTTATGCTTCCGGCTCGTATGTTGTGTGGAATTG
TGAGCGGATAACAATTTCACACAGGAAACAGCTATGACCATGATTACGCCAAG
